>Addgene plasmid #60968 | pT7-gRNA:Asip | depositor partial sequence | sequence record 98462 | gRNA target sequence
ATGACAGGAGTCTAACTCAC
