>Addgene plasmid #60968 | pT7-gRNA:Asip | addgene partial sequence | sequence record 100729 | pBR322ori-3 5'-tttgtttgcaagcagcagat-3'
TTTCTACCGAAGAAAGGCCCACCCGTGTAAAACGACGGCCAGTTTATCTAGTCAGCTTGATTCTAGCTGA
TCGTGGACCGGAAGGTGAGCCAGTGAGTTGATTGCAGTCCAGTTACGCTGGAGTCTGAGGCTCGTCCTGA
ATGATATGCGACCGCCGGAGGGTTGCGTTTGAGACGGGCGACAGATCCAGTCGCGCTGCTCTCGTCGATC
CAAGCTTTTTAAAAGCACCGACTCGGTGCCACTTTTTCAAGTTGATAACGGACTAGCCTTATTTTAACTT
GCTATTTCTAGCTCTAAAACGTGAGTTAGACTCCTGTCATCCTATAGTGAGTCGTATTAGCTAGCGGTGC
GAGCGGATCGAGCAGTGTCGATCACTACTGGACCGCGAGCTGTGCTGCGACCCGTGATCTTACGGCATTA
TACGTATGATCGGTCCACGATCAGCTAGATTATCTAGTCAGCTTGATGTCATAGCTGTTTCCTGAGGCTC
AATACTGACCATTTAAATCATACCTGACCTCCATAGCAGAAAGTCAAAAGCCTCCGACCGGAGGCTTTTG
ACTTGATCGGCACGTAAGAGGTTCCAACTTTCACCATAATGAAATAAGATCACTACCGGGCGTATTTTTT
GAGTTATCGAGATTTTCAGGAGCTAAGGAAGCTAAAATGAGCCATATTCAACGGGAAACGTCTTGCTTGA
AGCCGCGATTAAATTCCAACATGGATGCTGATTTATATGGGTATAAATGGGCTCGCGATAATGTCGGGCA
ATCAGGTGCGACAATCTATCGATTGTATGGGAAGCCCGATGCGCCAGAGTTGTTTCTGAAACATGGCAAA
GGTAGCGTTGCCAATGATGTTACAGATGAGATGGTCAGGCTAAACTGGCTGACGGAATTTATGCCTCTTC
CGACCATCAAGCATTTTATCCGTACTCCTGATGATGCATGGTTACTCACCACTGCGATCCCAGGGAAAAC
AGCATTCCAGGTATTAGAAGAATATCCTGATTCAGGTGAAAATATTGTTGATGCGCTGGCAGTGTTCCTG
CGCCGGTTGCATTCGA
