>Addgene plasmid #60968 | pT7-gRNA:Asip | addgene partial sequence | sequence record 100730 | Kan-R 5'-ATCGCGAGCCCATTTATACC-3'
CATGTTGGAATTTAATCGCGGCTTCAAGCAAGACGTTTCCCGTTGAATATGGCTCATTTTAGCTTCCTTA
GCTCCTGAAAATCTCGATAACTCAAAAAATACGCCCGGTAGTGATCTTATTTCATTATGGTGAAAGTTGG
AACCTCTTACGTGCCGATCAAGTCAAAAGCCTCCGGTCGGAGGCTTTTGACTTTCTGCTATGGAGGTCAG
GTATGATTTAAATGGTCAGTATTGAGCCTCAGGAAACAGCTATGACATCAAGCTGACTAGATAATCTAGC
TGATCGTGGACCGATCATACGTATAATGCCGTAAGATCACGGGTCGCAGCACAGCTCGCGGTCCAGTAGT
GATCGACACTGCTCGATCCGCTCGCACCGCTAGCTAATACGACTCACTATAGGATGACAGGAGTCTAACT
CACGTTTTAGAGCTAGAAATAGCAAGTTAAAATAAGGCTAGTCCGTTATCAACTTGAAAAAGTGGCACCG
AGTCGGTGCTTTTAAAAAGCTTGGATCGACGAGAGCAGCGCGACTGGATCTGTCGCCCGTCTCAAACGCA
ACCCTCCGGCGGTCGCATATCATTCAGGACGAGCCTCAGACTCCAGCGTAACTGGACTGCAATCAACTCA
CTGGCTCACCTTCCGGTCCACGATCAGCTAGAATCAAGCTGACTAGATAAACTGGCCGTCGTTTTACACG
GGTGGGCCTTTCTTCGGTAGAAAATCAAAGGATCTTCTTGAGATCCTTTTTTTCTGCGCGTAATCTGCTG
CTTGCAAACAAAAAAACCACCGCTACCAGCGGTGGTTTGTTTGCCGGATCAAGAGCTACCAACTCTTTTT
CCGAGGTAACTGGCTTCAGCAGAGCGCAGATACCAAATACTGTTCTTCTAGTGTAGCCGTAGTTAGGCCA
CCACTTCAAGAACTCTGTAGCACCGCCTACATACCTCGCTCTGCTAATCCTGTTACCAGTGGCTGCTGCC
AGTGGCGATAAGTCGTGTCTTACCGGGTTGGACTCAAGACGATAGTTACCGGATAAGGCGCA
