[The description below was written by a language model from this plasmid's Addgene catalogue record.]
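Description:
pT7-gRNA:Asip is a small bacterial plasmid of the CRISPR vector class, built on the DR274 backbone (about 2.1 kb without insert) and carrying a 20-bp guide sequence directed against the rat (R. norvegicus) agouti signalling protein gene, Asip. It is propagated in E. coli under kanamycin selection. The record gives no feature table, lists the copy number as unknown, and does not specify the origin of replication.

As the name indicates, the guide is placed under a T7 promoter. A plasmid of this kind usually serves as a template for in vitro transcription with T7 RNA polymerase rather than for expression inside mammalian cells. In such designs the 20-nt spacer is cloned upstream of the invariant guide RNA scaffold, giving a single guide RNA that can be supplied together with Cas9. The record does not itself list the promoter, the scaffold or any other regulatory elements, so this arrangement is inferred from the plasmid name and the general design of T7 gRNA vectors. No Cas9 coding sequence, reporter or eukaryotic selection marker is recorded.

According to the depositor's comment, the guide targets a 19-bp deletion in exon 2 of Asip, meaning it is aimed at a specific mutant allele of this coat-colour gene and not at the wild-type sequence. This agrees with the associated study on allele-specific genome editing and correction of disease-associated phenotypes in rats using the CRISPR-Cas platform. The plasmid's stated purpose is simply to express the rat Asip guide RNA.
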