Addgene plasmid #60968: pT7-gRNA:Asip
Purpose: Expression vector of rat Asip guide RNA
Depositing lab: Tomoji Mashimo. Depositing organization: Kyoto University, Graduate School of Medicine. Publication: Allele-specific genome editing and correction of disease-associated phenotypes in rats using the CRISPR-Cas platform. Yoshimi K, Kaneko T, Voigt B, Mashimo T. Nat Commun. 2014 Jun 26;5:4240. doi: 10.1038/ncomms5240. PubMed 24967838.
Backbone
  Vector backbone: DR274
  Backbone size w/o insert (bp): 2147
  Vector type: CRISPR
Growth in bacteria
  Bacterial resistance: Kanamycin, 50 μg/mL
  Growth temperature: 37°C
  Growth strain: DH5alpha
  Copy number: Unknown
Gene/Insert
  Gene/Insert name: Agouti signaling protein gRNA (alt names: Asip; A)
  Species: R. norvegicus (rat)
  Insert size (bp): 20
  Entrez Gene: Asip
Terms and licenses: Academic/Nonprofit Terms; Industry Terms: Not Available to Industry
Depositor comments: Targets a 19-bp deletion in exon 2 of the Agouti signalling protein (Asip) gene
How to cite: pT7-gRNA:Asip was a gift from Tomoji Mashimo (Addgene plasmid # 60968 ; http://n2t.net/addgene:60968 ; RRID:Addgene_60968)
